Addgene plasmid #130820: pAG498 MAP4-iFAST
Purpose: Expresses MAP4-iFAST in mammalian cells (microtubule labeling)
Depositing lab: Arnaud Gautier. Depositing organization: CNRS UMR 8640, Processus d'Activation Sélectif par Transfert d'Energie Uni-électronique ou Radiatif (PASTEUR). Publication: Engineering of a fluorescent chemogenetic reporter with tunable color for advanced live-cell imaging. Benaissa H, Ounoughi K, Aujard I, Fischer E, Goiame R, Nguyen J, Tebo AG, Li C, Le Saux T, Bertolin G, Tramier M, Danglot L, Pietrancosta N, Morin X, Jullien L, Gautier A. Nat Commun. 2021 Nov 30;12(1):6989. doi: 10.1038/s41467-021-27334-0. PubMed 34848727.
Backbone
  Vector backbone: pIRES
  Backbone size w/o insert (bp): 3969
  Total vector size (bp): 5655
  Vector type: Mammalian Expression
  Selectable markers: Neomycin (select with G418)
Growth in bacteria
  Bacterial resistance: Kanamycin, 50 μg/mL
  Growth temperature: 37°C
  Growth strain: DH5alpha
  Copy number: High Copy
Gene/Insert
  Gene/Insert name: MAP4-iFAST (alt names: MAP4-FAST2; iFAST fused to MAP4; FAST2 fused to MAP4)
  Species: Synthetic
  Insert size (bp): 1686
  Promoter: CMV
  Tag / fusion protein: Myc-tag (C terminal on insert)
  Cloning method: Gibson Cloning
  Sequencing primers: 5′ CGCAAATGGGCGGTAGGCGTG
Terms and licenses: Academic/Nonprofit Terms; Industry Terms: Not Available to Industry
How to cite: pAG498 MAP4-iFAST was a gift from Arnaud Gautier (Addgene plasmid # 130820 ; http://n2t.net/addgene:130820 ; RRID:Addgene_130820)
