[The description below was written by a language model from this plasmid's Addgene catalogue record and pLannotate feature annotations shown in this document.]
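Description:
pAG498 MAP4-iFAST is a 5.7 kb mammalian expression plasmid for labelling microtubules in live cells with a chemogenetic fluorescent reporter. The catalogue lists the backbone as pIRES, although no IRES element appears in the annotated feature table. Instead the layout is a simple single-cistron cassette. It replicates in E. coli at high copy from a ColE1/pUC-type origin and also carries an f1 phage origin. A single NeoR/KanR gene (Tn5 aminoglycoside phosphotransferase) sits behind tandem bacterial (bla) and SV40 early promoters and is terminated by an HSV TK polyadenylation signal. This one marker therefore gives kanamycin resistance in bacteria and G418 selection in mammalian cells.

The payload is driven by the human CMV immediate-early enhancer and promoter. It encodes a fragment of mouse Map4, a non-neuronal microtubule-associated protein, which is joined through a short linker region to iFAST (also called FAST2) and followed by a C-terminal Myc epitope tag and an SV40 poly(A) signal. The annotation software labels the reporter as Y-FAST, the parental tag derived from photoactive yellow protein, and iFAST is an engineered variant of it. FAST-type tags are small proteins that are not fluorescent by themselves. They become fluorescent on reversibly binding a cell-permeant fluorogen added to the medium. The associated publication title describes a chemogenetic reporter with tunable color for live-cell imaging.

The MAP4 portion targets the tag to microtubules, so the cytoskeletal network can be visualised on demand. The Myc tag allows antibody-based detection of the fusion. Small annotated fragments such as Kohinoor, ble, large T antigen and the RSF ori are probably short sequence matches or backbone remnants rather than functional parts.
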