Features (pLannotate 1.2.2; 18 found; start..end, strand, type, name):
      1..27      +  rep_origin     RSF ori (fragment): Plasmids containing the RSF 1030 origin of replication can be propagated in E. coli cells that contain additional plasmids with compatible origins.
     95..398     +  enhancer       CMV enhancer: human cytomegalovirus immediate early enhancer
    399..602     +  promoter       CMV promoter: human cytomegalovirus (CMV) immediate early promoter
    625..648     +  misc_feature   MCS (fragment): multiple cloning site
    658..1869    +  CDS            Map4 (fragment): MAP4_MOUSE - Also known as Mtap4. Experimental evidence at protein level: Swiss-Prot protein existence level 1. Non-neuronal microtubule-associated protein. Promotes microtubule assembly. From Mus musculus (Mouse).
   1909..1932    +  CDS            Kohinoor (fragment): fast-switching photoswitchable fluorescent protein useful for fluorescence nanoscopy (Tiwari et al., 2015)
   1930..2304    +  CDS            Y-FAST: small protein tag, derived from photoactive yellow protein, that allows in vivo fluorescent labeling by addition of a cell-permeant fluorogen (Plamont et al., 2016)
   2314..2340    +  CDS            Myc (fragment): Myc (human c-Myc proto-oncogene) epitope tag
   2371..2454    +  CDS            large T antigen (fragment): large T antigen from SV40 (simian virus 40)
   2477..2598    +  polyA_signal   SV40 poly(A) signal: SV40 polyadenylation signal
   2632..3060    -  rep_origin     f1 ori (sequence partly withheld): f1 bacteriophage origin of replication; arrow indicates direction of (+) strand synthesis
   3087..3191    +  promoter       AmpR promoter: bla
   3193..3550    +  promoter       SV40 promoter: SV40 enhancer and early promoter
   3585..4379    +  CDS            NeoR/KanR: aminoglycoside phosphotransferase from Tn5; aph(3')-II (or nptII); confers resistance to neomycin, kanamycin, and G418 (Geneticin®)
   4400..4552    +  CDS            ble (fragment): BLE_KLEPN - Experimental evidence at protein level: Swiss-Prot protein existence level 1. Binding protein with a strong affinity to the bleomycin family of antibiotics. Binds to CL990; an antimitotic-antibiotic compound. From Klebsiella pneumoniae.
   4611..4658    +  polyA_signal   HSV TK poly(A) signal: herpes simplex virus thymidine kinase polyadenylation signal (Cole and Stacy, 1985)
   4749..4765    -  polyA_signal   bGH poly(A) signal (fragment): bovine growth hormone polyadenylation signal
   4987..5575    +  rep_origin     ori: high-copy-number ColE1/pMB1/pBR322/pUC origin of replication
>Addgene plasmid #130820 | pAG498 MAP4-iFAST | addgene full sequence | sequence record 260849 | Addgene NGS Result
TGATTCTGTGGATAACCGTATTACCGCCATGCATTAGTTATTAATAGTAATCAATTACGGGGTCATTAGT
TCATAGCCCATATATGGAGTTCCGCGTTACATAACTTACGGTAAATGGCCCGCCTGGCTGACCGCCCAAC
GACCCCCGCCCATTGACGTCAATAATGACGTATGTTCCCATAGTAACGCCAATAGGGACTTTCCATTGAC
GTCAATGGGTGGAGTATTTACGGTAAACTGCCCACTTGGCAGTACATCAAGTGTATCATATGCCAAGTAC
GCCCCCTATTGACGTCAATGACGGTAAATGGCCCGCCTGGCATTATGCCCAGTACATGACCTTATGGGAC
TTTCCTACTTGGCAGTACATCTACGTATTAGTCATCGCTATTACCATGGTGATGCGGTTTTGGCAGTACA
TCAATGGGCGTGGATAGCGGTTTGACTCACGGGGATTTCCAAGTCTCCACCCCATTGACGTCAATGGGAG
TTTGTTTTGGCACCAAAATCAACGGGACTTTCCAAAATGTCGTAACAACTCCGCCCCATTGACGCAAATG
GGCGGTAGGCGTGTACGGTGGGAGGTCTATATAAGCAGAGCTGGTTTAGTGAACCGTCAGATCCGCTAGC
GCTACCGGACTCAGATCTGCCACCATGGTGTCCCGGCAAGAAGAAGCAAAGGCTGCTGTAGGTGTGACTG
GAAATGACATCACTACCCCGCCAAACAAGGAGCCACCACCAAGCCCAGAAAAGAAAGCAAAGCCTTTGGC
CACCACTCAACCTGCAAAGACTTCAACATCGAAAGCCAAAACACAGCCCACTTCTCTCCCTAAGCAACCA
GCTCCCACCACCTCTGGTGGGTTGAATAAAAAACCCATGAGCCTCGCCTCAGGCTCAGTGCCAGCTGCCC
CACACAAACGCCCTGCTGCTGCCACTGCTACTGCCAGGCCTTCCACCCTACCTGCCAGAGACGTGAAGCC
AAAGCCAATTACAGAAGCTAAGGTTGCCGAAAAGCGGACCTCTCCATCCAAGCCTTCATCTGCCCCAGCC
CTCAAACCTGGACCTAAAACCACCCCAACCGTTTCAAAAGCCACATCTCCCTCAACTCTTGTTTCCACTG
GACCAAGTAGTAGAAGTCCAGCTACAACTCTGCCTAAGAGGCCAACCAGCATCAAGACTGAGGGGAAACC
TGCTGATGTCAAAAGGATGACTGCTAAGTCTGCCTCAGCTGACTTGAGTCGCTCAAAGACCACCTCTGCC
AGTTCTGTGAAGAGAAACACCACTCCCACTGGGGCAGCACCCCCAGCAGGGATGACTTCCACTCGAGTCA
AGCCCATGTCTGCACCTAGCCGCTCTTCTGGGGCTCTTTCTGTGGACAAGAAGCCCACTTCCACTAAGCC
TAGCTCCTCTGCTCCCAGGGTGAGCCGCCTGGCCACAACTGTTTCTGCCCCTGACCTGAAGAGTGTTCGC
TCCAAGGTCGGCTCTACAGAAAACATCAAACACCAGCCTGGAGGAGGCCGGGCCAAGGTAGAGAAAAAAA
CAGAGGCAGCTACCACAGCTGGGAAGCCTGAACCTAATGCAGTCACTAAAGCAGCCGGCTCCATTGCGAG
TGCACAGAAACCGCCTGCTGGGAAAGTCCAGATAGTATCCAAAAAAGTGAGCTACAGTCATATTCAATCC
AAGTGTGTTTCCAAGGACAATATTAAGCATGTCCCTGGATGTGGCAATGTTCAGATTCAGAACAAGAAAG
TGGACATATCCAAGGTCTCCTCCAAGTGTGGGTCCAAAGCTAATATCAAGCACAAGCCTGGTGGAGGAGA
TGTCAAGATTGAAAGTCAGAAGTTGAACTTCAAGGAGAAGGCCCAAGCCAAAGTGGGAGGCGGATTCGCG
GATCCACCGGTCGCCACCATGAGTGTGATTAAACCAGACATGGAGCATGTTGCCTTTGGCAGTGAGGACA
TCGAGAACACTCTGGCCAAAATGGACGACGGACAACTGGATGGGTTGGCCTTTGGCGCAATTCAGCTCGA
TGGTGACGGGAATATCCTGCAGTACAATGCTGCTGAAGGAGACATCACAGGCAGAGATCCCAAACAGGTG
ATTGGGAAGAACTTCTTCAAGGATGTTGCACCTGGAACGGATTCTCCCGAGTTTTACGGCAAATTCAAGG
AAGGCGTAGCGTCAGGGAATCTGAACACCATGTTCGAATGGATGATACCGACAAGCAGGGGACCAACCAA
GGTCAAGATACACATGAAGAAAGCCCTTTCCGGTGACAGCTATTGGGTCTTTGTGAAACGGGTGGGATCC
GAACAAAAGCTTATTTCTGAAGAGGACTTGTAATAGCCCGGGTAAGCGGCCGCGACTCTAGATCATAATC
AGCCATACCACATTTGTAGAGGTTTTACTTGCTTTAAAAAACCTCCCACACCTCCCCCTGAACCTGAAAC
ATAAAATGAATGCAATTGTTGTTGTTAACTTGTTTATTGCAGCTTATAATGGTTACAAATAAAGCAATAG
CATCACAAATTTCACAAATAAAGCATTTTTTTCACTGCATTCTAGTTGTGGTTTGTCCAAACTCATCAAT
GTATCTTAAGGCGTAAATTGTAAGCGTTAATATTTTGTTAAAATTCGCGTTAAATTTTTGTTAAATCAGC
TCATTTTTTAACCAATAGGCCGAAATCGGCAAAATCCCTTATAAATCAAAAGAATAGACCGAGATAGGGT
[37 nt withheld, positions 2731-2767]
AAAGAACGTGGACTCCAACGTCAAAGG
[49 nt withheld, positions 2795-2843]
T
[91 nt withheld, positions 2845-2935]
G
[124 nt withheld, positions 2937-3060]
CAGGTGGCACTTTTCGGGGAAATGTGCGCGGAACCCCTATTTGTTTATTTTTCTAAATACATTCAAATAT
GTATCCGCTCATGAGACAATAACCCTGATAAATGCTTCAATAATATTGAAAAAGGAAGAGTCCTGAGGCG
GAAAGAACCAGCTGTGGAATGTGTGTCAGTTAGGGTGTGGAAAGTCCCCAGGCTCCCCAGCAGGCAGAAG
TATGCAAAGCATGCATCTCAATTAGTCAGCAACCAGGTGTGGAAAGTCCCCAGGCTCCCCAGCAGGCAGA
AGTATGCAAAGCATGCATCTCAATTAGTCAGCAACCATAGTCCCGCCCCTAACTCCGCCCATCCCGCCCC
TAACTCCGCCCAGTTCCGCCCATTCTCCGCCCCATGGCTGACTAATTTTTTTTATTTATGCAGAGGCCGA
GGCCGCCTCGGCCTCTGAGCTATTCCAGAAGTAGTGAGGAGGCTTTTTTGGAGGCCTAGGCTTTTGCAAA
GATCGATCAAGAGACAGGATGAGGATCGTTTCGCATGATTGAACAAGATGGATTGCACGCAGGTTCTCCG
GCCGCTTGGGTGGAGAGGCTATTCGGCTATGACTGGGCACAACAGACAATCGGCTGCTCTGATGCCGCCG
TGTTCCGGCTGTCAGCGCAGGGGCGCCCGGTTCTTTTTGTCAAGACCGACCTGTCCGGTGCCCTGAATGA
ACTGCAAGACGAGGCAGCGCGGCTATCGTGGCTGGCCACGACGGGCGTTCCTTGCGCAGCTGTGCTCGAC
GTTGTCACTGAAGCGGGAAGGGACTGGCTGCTATTGGGCGAAGTGCCGGGGCAGGATCTCCTGTCATCTC
ACCTTGCTCCTGCCGAGAAAGTATCCATCATGGCTGATGCAATGCGGCGGCTGCATACGCTTGATCCGGC
TACCTGCCCATTCGACCACCAAGCGAAACATCGCATCGAGCGAGCACGTACTCGGATGGAAGCCGGTCTT
GTCGATCAGGATGATCTGGACGAAGAGCATCAGGGGCTCGCGCCAGCCGAACTGTTCGCCAGGCTCAAGG
CGAGCATGCCCGACGGCGAGGATCTCGTCGTGACCCATGGCGATGCCTGCTTGCCGAATATCATGGTGGA
AAATGGCCGCTTTTCTGGATTCATCGACTGTGGCCGGCTGGGTGTGGCGGACCGCTATCAGGACATAGCG
TTGGCTACCCGTGATATTGCTGAAGAGCTTGGCGGCGAATGGGCTGACCGCTTCCTCGTGCTTTACGGTA
TCGCCGCTCCCGATTCGCAGCGCATCGCCTTCTATCGCCTTCTTGACGAGTTCTTCTGAGCGGGACTCTG
GGGTTCGAAATGACCGACCAAGCGACGCCCAACCTGCCATCACGAGATTTCGATTCCACCGCCGCCTTCT
ATGAAAGGTTGGGCTTCGGAATCGTTTTCCGGGACGCCGGCTGGATGATCCTCCAGCGCGGGGATCTCAT
GCTGGAGTTCTTCGCCCACCCTAGGGGGAGGCTAACTGAAACACGGAAGGAGACAATACCGGAAGGAACC
CGCGCTATGACGGCAATAAAAAGACAGAATAAAACGCACGGTGTTGGGTCGTTTGTTCATAAACGCGGGG
TTCGGTCCCAGGGCTGGCACTCTGTCGATACCCCACCGAGACCCCATTGGGGCCAATACGCCCGCGTTTC
TTCCTTTTCCCCACCCCACCCCCCAAGTTCGGGTGAAGGCCCAGGGCTCGCAGCCAACGTCGGGGCGGCA
GGCCCTGCCATAGCCTCAGGTTACTCATATATACTTTAGATTGATTTAAAACTTCATTTTTAATTTAAAA
GGATCTAGGTGAAGATCCTTTTTGATAATCTCATGACCAAAATCCCTTAACGTGAGTTTTCGTTCCACTG
AGCGTCAGACCCCGTAGAAAAGATCAAAGGATCTTCTTGAGATCCTTTTTTTCTGCGCGTAATCTGCTGC
TTGCAAACAAAAAAACCACCGCTACCAGCGGTGGTTTGTTTGCCGGATCAAGAGCTACCAACTCTTTTTC
CGAAGGTAACTGGCTTCAGCAGAGCGCAGATACCAAATACTGTTCTTCTAGTGTAGCCGTAGTTAGGCCA
CCACTTCAAGAACTCTGTAGCACCGCCTACATACCTCGCTCTGCTAATCCTGTTACCAGTGGCTGCTGCC
AGTGGCGATAAGTCGTGTCTTACCGGGTTGGACTCAAGACGATAGTTACCGGATAAGGCGCAGCGGTCGG
GCTGAACGGGGGGTTCGTGCACACAGCCCAGCTTGGAGCGAACGACCTACACCGAACTGAGATACCTACA
GCGTGAGCTATGAGAAAGCGCCACGCTTCCCGAAGGGAGAAAGGCGGACAGGTATCCGGTAAGCGGCAGG
GTCGGAACAGGAGAGCGCACGAGGGAGCTTCCAGGGGGAAACGCCTGGTATCTTTATAGTCCTGTCGGGT
TTCGCCACCTCTGACTTGAGCGTCGATTTTTGTGATGCTCGTCAGGGGGGCGGAGCCTATGGAAAAACGC
CAGCAACGCGGCCTTTTTACGGTTCCTGGCCTTTTGCTGGCCTTTTGCTCACATGTTCTTTCCTGCGTTA
TCCCC
